Addgene plasmid #20660: pWZL Neo Myr Flag TYK2
Depositing lab: William Hahn & Jean Zhao. Depositing organization: Dana-Farber Cancer Institute. Publication: Integrative Genomic Approaches Identify IKBKE as a Breast Cancer Oncogene (Kinase Library Clones). Boehm JS, Zhao JJ, Yao J, Kim SY, Firestein R, Dunn IF, Sjostrom SK, Garraway LA, Weremowicz S, Richardson AL, Greulich H, Stewart CJ, Mulvey LA, Shen RR, Ambrogio L, Hirozane-Kishikawa T, Hill DE, Vidal M, Meyerson M, Grenier JK, Hinkle G, Root DE, Roberts TM, Lander ES, Polyak K, Hahn WC. Cell. 2007 Jun 15. 129(6):1065-1079. 10.1016/j.cell.2007.03.052 PubMed 17574021.
Backbone
  Vector backbone: pWZL-Neo-Myr-Flag-DEST
  Backbone manufacturer: William Hahn Lab (available at Addgene, #15300)
  Vector type: Mammalian Expression, Retroviral
  Selectable markers: Neomycin (select with G418)
Growth in bacteria
  Bacterial resistance: Ampicillin, 100 μg/mL
  Growth temperature: 37°C
  Growth strain: Stbl3
  Growth instructions: Stbl3 cells to prevent recombination.
  Copy number: Unknown
Gene/Insert
  Gene/Insert name: TYK2 (alt name: tyrosine kinase 2)
  Species: H. sapiens (human)
  GenBank ID: AAH14243.1
  Entrez Gene: TYK2 (a.k.a. IMD35, JTK1)
  Tag / fusion protein: Myr (N terminal on backbone); Flag (N terminal on backbone)
  Cloning method: Gateway Cloning
  Sequencing primers: 5′ pWZL-Fwd (GAA CCT CCT CGT TCG ACC); 3′ pWZL-Rev (TTC CGG GCC CTC ACA TTG)
Resource information
  A portion of this plasmid was derived from a plasmid made by: 1-G10
Terms and licenses: Academic/Nonprofit Terms; Industry Terms: Not Available to Industry
Depositor comments: ORFs were cloned into Gateway compatible pEntry vectors. An LR recombination reaction was performed to move the ORF to pWZL-Neo-Myr-Flag DEST such that the ORF would have 5' myristoylation and flag tags. Please see the following link for plasmids from this article that are not part of the kinase library http://www.addgene.org/pubmed/17574021
How to cite: pWZL Neo Myr Flag TYK2 was a gift from William Hahn & Jean Zhao (Addgene plasmid # 20660 ; http://n2t.net/addgene:20660 ; RRID:Addgene_20660)
