[The description below was written by a language model from this plasmid's Addgene catalogue record and pLannotate feature annotations shown in this document.]
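Description:
pWZL Neo Myr Flag TYK2 is a Moloney murine leukemia virus-based retroviral vector for stable expression of human tyrosine kinase 2 (TYK2) in mammalian cells. It was made by Gateway LR recombination of a TYK2 entry clone into the pWZL-Neo-Myr-Flag-DEST destination backbone. In bacteria the 11.5 kb plasmid replicates from a high-copy ColE1/pUC-type origin and is selected with ampicillin through the bla gene. A recombination-deficient host strain is specified because of the repeated LTR sequences. The annotation also detects an M13 phage origin, a fragment of the Epstein-Barr virus oriP, and a small lacI remnant in the backbone.

At the 5' end of the viral unit, a CMV enhancer/promoter sits directly upstream of a partial LTR, an arrangement that would drive genomic RNA production in packaging cells. It is followed by a Ψ packaging signal and a truncated, start-codon-less gag segment, which typically aids encapsidation. The payload begins with a Src-derived N-myristoylation signal. The catalogue record also lists an N-terminal Flag epitope, but the feature table does not annotate it separately. Next comes the TYK2 open reading frame, flanked by attB1 and attB2 recombination scars. Myristoylation targets the kinase to membranes, a strategy commonly used to promote constitutive kinase activity. An EMCV IRES then allows the neomycin phosphotransferase gene to be translated from the same transcript, so transduced cells can be selected with G418. A 3' MMLV LTR closes the provirus.

The construct belongs to a library of myristoylated, Flag-tagged human kinase clones built for gain-of-function screening in a study of breast cancer oncogenes.
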