Features (pLannotate 1.2.2; 19 found; start..end, strand, type, name):
      3..380     +  enhancer       CMV enhancer: human cytomegalovirus immediate early enhancer
    382..581     +  promoter       CMV promoter: human cytomegalovirus (CMV) immediate early promoter
    598..742     +  LTR            3' LTR (ΔU3) (fragment): self-inactivating 3' long terminal repeat (LTR) from Moloney murine leukemia virus
    864..1138    +  misc_feature   MESV Ψ (fragment): packaging signal of murine embryonic stem cell virus
   1205..1621    +  CDS            gag (truncated): truncated Moloney murine leukemia virus (MMLV) gag gene lacking the start codon
   1669..1686    +  CDS            myr (fragment): N-myristoylation signal from Src kinase (Pellman et al., 1985; Kaplan et al., 1988)
   1742..1759    +  protein_bind   attB1 (fragment): mutant version of attB; core recombination site for the Gateway® BP reaction BP Clonase™
   1765..5325    +  CDS            TYK2: TYK2_HUMAN - Experimental evidence at protein level: Swiss-Prot protein existence level 1. Probably involved in intracellular signal transduction by being involved in the initiation of type I IFN signaling. Phosphorylates the interferon-alpha/beta receptor alpha chain. From Homo sapiens (Human).
   5328..5351    -  protein_bind   attB2: mutant version of attB; recombination site for the Gateway® BP reaction BP Clonase™
   5410..5871    +  misc_feature   IRES: internal ribosome entry site (IRES) of the encephalomyocarditis virus (EMCV)
   5876..6667    +  CDS            neo: KKA2_KLEPN - Also known as kan, nptII. Experimental evidence at protein level: Swiss-Prot protein existence level 1. Resistance to kanamycin, neomycin, paromomycin, ribostamycin, butirosin and gentamicin B. From Klebsiella pneumoniae.
   6735..6856    +  LTR            3' LTR (ΔU3) (fragment): self-inactivating 3' long terminal repeat (LTR) from Moloney murine leukemia virus
   6857..7326    +  LTR            LTR: long terminal repeat from Moloney murine leukemia virus
   7362..7466    +  promoter       AmpR promoter: bla
   7467..8327    +  CDS            AmpR: β-lactamase; bla; confers resistance to ampicillin, carbenicillin, and related antibiotics
   8486..9837    +  rep_origin     oriP (fragment): Epstein-Barr virus oriP replication origin (Yates et al., 2000)
  10093..10681   +  rep_origin     ori: high-copy-number ColE1/pMB1/pBR322/pUC origin of replication
  10864..10916   +  CDS            lacI (fragment): lac repressor; lacI; The lac repressor binds to the lac operator to inhibit transcription in E. coli. This inhibition can be relieved by adding lactose or isopropyl-β-D-thiogalactopyranoside (IPTG).
  10932..11383   -  rep_origin     M13 ori (sequence partly withheld): M13 bacteriophage origin of replication; arrow indicates direction of (+) strand synthesis
>Addgene plasmid #20660 | pWZL Neo Myr Flag TYK2 | addgene full sequence | sequence record 474178 | Addgene Long Read Sequencing Result
GGCATTGATTATTGACTAGTTATTAATAGTAATCAATTACGGGGTCATTAGTTCATAGCCCATATATGGA
GTTCCGCGTTACATAACTTACGGTAAATGGCCCGCCTGGCTGACCGCCCAACGACCCCCGCCCATTGACG
TCAATAATGACGTATGTTCCCATAGTAACGCCAATAGGGACTTTCCATTGACGTCAATGGGTGGAGTATT
TACGGTAAACTGCCCACTTGGCAGTACATCAAGTGTATCATATGCCAAGTCCGCCCCCTATTGACGTCAA
TGACGGTAAATGGCCCGCCTGGCATTATGCCCAGTACATGACCTTACGGGACTTTCCTACTTGGCAGTAC
ATCTACGTATTAGTCATCGCTATTACCATGGTGATGCGGTTTTGGCAGTACACCAATGGGCGTGGATAGC
GGTTTGACTCACGGGGATTTCCAAGTCTCCACCCCATTGACGTCAATGGGAGTTTGTTTTGGCACCAAAA
TCAACGGGACTTTCCAAAATGTCGTAATAACCCCGCCCCGTTGACGCAAATGGGCGGTAGGCGTGTACGG
TGGGAGGTCTATATAAGCAGAGCTGGTTTAGTGAACCGCGCCAGTCCTCCGATTGACTGAGTCGCCCGGG
TACCCGTGTATCCAATAAACCCTCTTGCAGTTGCATCCGACTTGTGGTCTCGCTGTTCCTTGGGAGGGTC
TCCTCTGAGTGATTGACTACCCGTCAGCGGGGGTCTTTCATTTGGGGGCTCGTCCGGGATCGGGAGACCC
CTGCCCAGGGACCACCGACCCACCACCGGGAGGCAAGCTGGCCAGCAACTTATCTGTGTCTGTCCGATTG
TCTAGTGTCTATGACTGATTTTATGCGCCTGCGTCGGTACTAGTTAGCTAACTAGCTCTGTATCTGGCGG
ACCCGTGGTGGAACTGACGAGTTCTGAACACCCGGCCGCAACCCTGGGAGACGTCCCAGGGACTTTGGGG
GCCGTTTTTGTGGCCCGACCTGAGGAAGGGAGTCGATGTGGAATCCGACCCCGTCAGGATATGTGGTTCT
GGTAGGAGACGAGAACCTAAAACAGTTCCCGCCTCCGTCTGAATTTTTGCTTTCGGTTTGGAACCGAAGC
CGCGCGTCTTGTCTGCTGCAGCGCTGCAGCATCGTTCTGTGTTGTCTCTGTCTGACTGTGTTTCTGTATT
TGTCTGAAAATTAGGGCCAGACTGTTACCACTCCCTTAAGTTTGACCTTAGGTCACTGGAAAGATGTCGA
GCGGATCGCTCACAACCAGTCGGTAGATGTCAAGAAGAGACGTTGGGTTACCTTCTGCTCTGCAGAATGG
CCAACCTTTAACGTCGGATGGCCGCGAGACGGCACCTTTAACCGAGACCTCATCACCCAGGTTAAGATCA
AGGTCTTTTCACCTGGCCCGCATGGACACCCAGACCAGGTCCCCTACATCGTGACCTGGGAAGCCTTGGC
TTTTGACCCCCCTCCCTGGGTCAAGCCCTTTGTACACCCTAAGCCTCCGCCTCCTCTTCCTCCATCCGCC
CCGTCTCTCCCCCTTGAACCTCCTCGTTCGACCCCGCCTCGATCCTCCCTTTATCCAGCCCTCACTCCTT
CTCTAGGCGCCGGCCGGATCCAGAATTCGCCACCATGGGGTCTTCAAAATCTAAACCAAAGGACCCCAGC
CAGCGCCGGCGCAGGATCCGAGGTTACCTTGACTACAAAGACGATGACGACAAGCAATTGACAAGTTTGT
ACAAAAAAGTTGGCATGCCTCTGCGCCACTGGGGGATGGCCAGGGGCAGTAAGCCCGTTGGGGATGGAGC
CCAGCCCATGGCTGCCATGGGAGGCCTGAAGGTGCTTCTGCACTGGGCTGGTCCAGGCGGCGGGGAGCCC
TGGGTCACTTTCAGTGAGTCATCGCTGACAGCTGAGGAAGTCTGCATCCACATTGCACATAAAGTTGGTA
TCACTCCTCCTTGCTTCAATCTCTTTGCCCTCTTCGATGCTCAGGCCCAAGTCTGGTTGCCCCCAAACCA
CATCCTAGAGATCCCCAGAGATGCAAGCCTGATGCTATATTTCCGCATAAGGTTTTATTTCCGGAACTGG
CATGGCATGAATCCTCGGGAACCGGCTGTGTACCGTTGTGGGCCCCCAGGAACCGAGGCATCCTCAGATC
AGACAGCACAGGGGATGCAACTCCTGGACCCAGCCTCATTTGAGTACCTCTTTGAGCAGGGCAAGCATGA
GTTTGTGAATGACGTGGCATCACTGTGGGAGCTGTCGACCGAGGAGGAGATCCACCACTTTAAGAATGAG
AGCCTGGGCATGGCCTTTCTGCACCTCTGTCACCTCGCTCTCCGCCATGGCATCCCCCTGGAGGAGGTGG
CCAAGAAGACCAGCTTCAAGGACTGCATCCCGCGCTCCTTCCGCCGGCATATCCGGCAGCACAGCGCCCT
GACCCGGCTGCGCCTTCGGAACGTCTTCCGCAGGTTCCTGCGGGACTTCCAGCCGGGCCGACTCTCCCAG
CAGATGGTCATGGTCAAATACCTAGCCACACTCGAGCGGCTGGCACCCCGCTTCGGCACAGAGCGTGTGC
CCGTGTGCCACCTGAGGCTGCTGGCCCAGGCCGAGGGGGAGCCCTGCTACATCCGGGACAGTGGGGTGGC
CCCTACAGACCCTGGCCCTGAGTCTGCTGCTGGGCCCCCAACCCACGAGGTGCTGGTGACAGGCACTGGT
GGCATCCAGTGGTGGCCAGTAGAGGAGGAGGTGAACAAGGAGGAGGGTTCTAGTGGCAGCAGTGGCAGGA
ACCCCCAAGCCAGCCTGTTTGGGAAGAAGGCCAAGGCTCACAAGGCAGTCGGCCAGCCGGCAGACAGGCC
GCGGGAGCCACTGTGGGCCTACTTCTGTGACTTCCGGGACATCACCCACGTGGTGCTGAAAGAGCACTGT
GTCAGCATCCACCGGCAGGACAACAAGTGCCTGGAGCTGAGCTTGCCTTCCCGGGCTGCGGCGCTGTCCT
TCGTGTCGCTGGTGGACGGCTATTTCCGCCTGACGGCCGACTCCAGCCACTACCTGTGCCACGAGGTGGC
TCCCCCACGGCTGGTGATGAGCATCCGGGATGGGATCCACGGACCCCTGCTGGAGCCATTTGTGCAGGCC
AAGCTGCGGCCCGAGGACGGCCTGTACCTCATTCACTGGAGCACCAGCCACCCCTACCGCCTGATCCTCA
CAGTGGCCCAGCGTAGCCAGGCACCAGACGGCATGCAGAGCTTGCGGCTCCGAAAGTTCCCCATTGAGCA
GCAGGACGGGGCCTTCGTGCTGGAGGGCTGGGGCCGGTCCTTCCCCAGCGTTCGGGAACTTGGGGCTGCC
TTGCAGGGCTGCTTGCTGAGGGCCGGGGATGACTGCTTCTCTCTGCGTCGCTGTTGCCTGCCCCAACCAG
GAGAAACCTCCAATCTCATCATCATGCGGGGGGCTCGGGCCAGCCCCAGGACACTCAACCTCAGCCAGCT
CAGCTTCCACCGGGTTGACCAGAAGGAGATCACCCAGCTGTCCCACTTGGGCCAGGGCACAAGGACCAAC
GTGTATGAGGGCCGCCTGCGAGTGGAGGGCAGCGGGGACCCTGAGGAGGGCAAGATGGATGACGAGGACC
CCCTCGTGCCTGGCAGGGACCGTGGGCAGGAGCTACGAGTGGTGCTCAAAGTGCTGGACCCTAGTCACCA
TGACATCGCCCTGGCCTTCTACGAGACAGCCAGCCTCATGAGCCAGGTCTCCCACACGCACCTGGCCTTC
GTGCATGGCGTCTGTGTGCGCGGCCCTGAAAATATCATGGTGACAGAGTACGTGGAGCACGGACCCCTGG
ATGTGTGGCTGCGGAGGGAGCGGGGCCATGTGCCCATGGCTTGGAAGATGGTGGTGGCCCAGCAGCTGGC
CAGCGCCCTCAGCTACCTGGAGAACAAGAACCTGGTTCATGGTAATGTGTGTGGCCGGAACATCCTGCTG
GCCCGGCTGGGGTTGGCAGAGGGCACCAGCCCCTTCATCAAGCTGAGTGATCCTGGCGTGGGCCTGGGCG
CCCTCTCCAGGGAGGAGCGGGTGGAGAGGATCCCCTGGCTGGCCCCCGAATGCCTACCAGGTGGGGCCAA
CAGCCTAAGCACCGCCATGGACAAGTGGGGGTTTGGCGCCACCCTCCTGGAGATCTGCTTTGACGGAGAG
GCCCCTCTGCAGAGCCGCAGTCCCTCCGAGAAGGAGCATTTCTACCAGAGGCAGCACCGGCTGCCCGAGC
CCTCCTGCCCACAGCTGGCCACACTCACCAGCCAGTGTCTGACCTATGAGCCAACCCAGAGGCCATCATT
CCGCACCATCCTGCGTGACCTCACCCGGCTGCAGCCCCACAATCTTGCTGACGTCTTGACTGTGAACCCG
GACTCACCGGCGTCGGACCCTACGGTTTTCCACAAGCGCTATTTGAAAAAGATCCGAGATCTGGGCGAGG
GTCACTTCGGCAAGGTCAGCTTGTACTGCTACGATCCGACCAACGACGGCACTGGCGAGATGGTGGCGGT
GAAAGCCCTCAAGGCAGACTGCGGCCCCCAGCACCGCTCGGGCTGGAAGCAGGAGATTGACATTCTGCGC
ACGCTCTACCACGAGCACATCATCAAGTACAAGGGCTGCTGCGAGGACCAAGGCGAGAAGTCGCTGCAGC
TGGTCATGGAGTACGTGCCCCTGGGCAGCCTCCGAGACTACCTGCCCCGGCACAGCATCGGGCTGGCCCA
GCTGCTGCTCTTCGCCCAGCAGATCTGCGAGGGCATGGCCTATCTGCACTCGCAGCACTACATCCACCGA
GACCTAGCCGCGCGCAACGTGCTGCTGGACAACGACAGGCTGGTCAAGATCGGGGACTTTGGCCTAGCCA
AGGCCGTGCCCGAAGGCCACGAGTACTACCGCGTGCGCGAGGATGGGGACAGCCCCGTGTTCTGGTATGC
CCCAGAGTGCCTGAAGGAGTATAAGTTCTACTATGCGTCAGATGTCTGGTCCTTCGGGGTGACCCTGTAT
GAGCTGCTGACGCACTGTGACTCCAGCCAGAGCCCCCCCACGAAATTCCTTGAGCTCATAGGCATTGCTC
AGGGTCAGATGACAGTTCTGAGACTCACTGAGTTGCTGGAACGAGGGGAGAGGCTGCCACGGCCCGACAA
ATGTCCCTGTGAGGTCTATCATCTCATGAAGAACTGCTGGGAGACAGAGGCGTCCTTTCGCCCAACCTTC
GAGAACCTCATACCCATTCTGAAGACAGTCCATGAGAAGTACCAAGGCCAGGCCCCTTCAGTGTTCAGCG
TGTGCTGCCCAACTTTCTTGTACAAAGTGGTTTGATCTAGTCGACCAATTCCGGTTATTTTCCACCATAT
TGCCGTCTTTTGGCAATGTGAGGGCCCGGAAACCTGGCCCTGTCTTCTTGACGAGCATTCCTAGGGGTCT
TTCCCCTCTCGCCAAAGGAATGCAAGGTCTGTTGAATGTCGTGAAGGAAGCAGTTCCTCTGGAAGCTTCT
TGAAGACAAACAACGTCTGTAGCGACCCTTTGCAGGCAGCGGAACCCCCCACCTGGCGACAGGTGCCTCT
GCGGCCAAAAGCCACGTGTATAAGATACACCTGCAAAGGCGGCACAACCCCAGTGCCACGTTGTGAGTTG
GATAGTTGTGGAAAGAGTCAAATGGCTCTCCTCAAGCGTATTCAACAAGGGGCTGAAGGATGCCCAGAAG
GTACCCCATTGTATGGGATCTGATCTGGGGCCTCGGTGCACATGCTTTACATGTGTTTAGTCGAGGTTAA
AAAACGTCTAGGCCCCCCGAACCACGGGGACGTGGTTTTCCTTTGAAAAACACGATGATAATACCATGAT
TGAACAAGATGGATTGCACGCAGGTTCTCCGGCCGCTTGGGTGGAGAGGCTATTCGGCTATGACTGGGCA
CAACAGACAATCGGCTGCTCTGATGCCGCCGTGTTCCGGCTGTCAGCGCAGGGGCGCCCGGTTCTTTTTG
TCAAGACCGACCTGTCCGGTGCCCTGAATGAACTGCAGGACGAGGCAGCGCGGCTATCGTGGCTGGCCAC
GACGGGCGTTCCTTGCGCAGCTGTGCTCGACGTTGTCACTGAAGCGGGAAGGGACTGGCTGCTATTGGGC
GAAGTGCCGGGGCAGGATCTCCTGTCATCTCACCTTGCTCCTGCCGAGAAAGTATCCATCATGGCTGATG
CAATGCGGCGGCTGCATACGCTTGATCCGGCTACCTGCCCATTCGACCACCAAGCGAAACATCGCATCGA
GCGAGCACGTACTCGGATGGAAGCCGGTCTTGTCGATCAGGATGATCTGGACGAAGAGCATCAGGGGCTC
GCGCCAGCCGAACTGTTCGCCAGGCTCAAGGCGCGCATGCCCGACGGCGAGGATCTCGTCGTGACCCATG
GCGATGCCTGCTTGCCGAATATCATGGTGGAAAATGGCCGCTTTTCTGGATTCATCGACTGTGGCCGGCT
GGGTGTGGCGGACCGCTATCAGGACATAGCGTTGGCTACCCGTGATATTGCTGAAGAGCTTGGCGGCGAA
TGGGCTGACCGCTTCCTCGTGCTTTACGGTATCGCCGCTCCCGATTCGCAGCGCATCGCCTTCTATCGCC
TTCTTGACGAGTTCTTCTGAGCGGGACTCTGGGGTTCGCATCGATAAAATAAAAGATTTTATTTAGTCTC
CAGAAAAAGGGGGGAATGAAAGACCCCACCTGTAGGTTTGGCAAGCTAGCTTAAGTAACGCCATTTTGCA
AGGCATGGAAAAATACATAACTGAGAATAGAGAAGTTCAGATCAAGGTCAGGAACAGATGGAACAGCTGA
ATATGGGCCAAACAGGATATCTGTGGTAAGCAGTTCCTGCCCCGGCTCAGGGCCAAGAACAGATGGAACA
GCTGAATATGGGCCAAACAGGATATCTGTGGTAAGCAGTTCCTGCCCCGGCTCAGGGCCAAGAACAGATG
GTCCCCAGATGCGGTCCAGCCCTCAGCAGTTTCTAGAGAACCATCAGATGTTTCCAGGGTGCCCCAAGGA
CCTGAAATGACCCTGTGCCTTATTTGAACTAACCAATCAGTTCGCTTCTCGCTTCTGTTCGCGCGCTTCT
GCTCCCCGAGCTCAATAAAAGAGCCCACAACCCCTCACTCGGGGCGCCAGTCCTCCGATTGACTGAGTCG
CCCGGGTACCCGTGTATCCAATAAACCCTCTTGCAGTTGCATCCGACTTGTGGTCTCGCTGTTCCTTGGG
AGGGTCTCCTCTGAGTGATTGACTACCCGTCAGCGGGGGTCTTTCACAGGCCAGTGGGGCCGCACTTTTC
GGGGAAATGTGCGCGGAACCCCTATTTGTTTATTTTTCTAAATACATTCAAATATGTATCCGCTCATGAG
ACAATAACCCTGATAAATGCTTCAATAATATTGAAAAAGGAAGAGTATGAGTATTCAACATTTCCGTGTC
GCCCTTATTCCCTTTTTTGCGGCATTTTGCCTTCCTGTTTTTGCTCACCCAGAAACGCTGGTGAAAGTAA
AAGATGCTGAAGATCAGTTGGGTGCACGAGTGGGTTACATCGAACTGGATCTCAACAGCGGTAAGATCCT
TGAGAGTTTTCGCCCCGAAGAACGTTTTCCAATGATGAGCACTTTTAAAGTTCTGCTATGTGGCGCGGTA
TTATCCCGTATTGACGCCGGGCAAGAGCAACTCGGTCGCCGCATACACTATTCTCAGAATGACTTGGTTG
AGTACTCACCAGTCACAGAAAAGCATCTTACGGATGGCATGACAGTAAGAGAATTATGCAGTGCTGCCAT
AACCATGAGTGATAACACTGCGGCCAACTTACTTCTGACAACGATCGGAGGACCGAAGGAGCTAACCGCT
TTTTTGCACAACATGGGGGATCATGTAACTCGCCTTGATCGTTGGGAACCGGAGCTGAATGAAGCCATAC
CAAACGACGAGCGTGACACCACGATGCCTGTAGCAATGGCAACAACGTTGCGCAAACTATTAACTGGCGA
ACTACTTACTCTAGCTTCCCGGCAACAATTAATAGACTGGATGGAGGCGGATAAAGTTGCAGGACCACTT
CTGCGCTCGGCCCTTCCGGCTGGCTGGTTTATTGCTGATAAATCTGGAGCCGGTGAGCGTGGGTCTCGCG
GTATCATTGCAGCACTGGGGCCAGATGGTAAGCCCTCCCGTATCGTAGTTATCTACACGACGGGGAGTCA
GGCAACTATGGATGAACGAAATAGACAGATCGCTGAGATAGGTGCCTCACTGATTAAGCATTGGTAACTG
TCAGACCAAGTTTACTCATATATACTTTAGATTGATTTGCGGCCGCGAAAAGGACAAGCAGCGAAAATTC
ACGCCCCCTTGGGAGGTGGCGGCATATGCAAAGGATAGCACTCCCACTCTACTACTGGGTATCATATGCT
GACTGTATATGCATGAGGATAGCATATGCTACCCGGATACAGATTAGGATAGCATATACTACCCAGATAT
AGATTAGGATAGCATATGCTACCCAGATATAGATTAGGATAGCCTATGCTACCCAGATATAAATTAGGAT
AGCATATACTACCCAGATATAGATTAGGATAGCATATGCTACCCAGATATAGATTAGGATAGCCTATGCT
ACCCAGATATAGATTAGGATAGCATATGCTATCCAGATATTTGGGTAGTATATGCTACCCATGGCAACAT
TAGCCCACCGTGCTCTCAGCGACCTCGTGAATATGAGGACCAACAACCCTGTGCTTGGCGCTCAGGCGCA
AGTGTGTGTAATTTGTCCTCCAGATCGCAGCAATCGCGCCCCTATCTTGGCCCGCCCACCTACTTATGCA
GGTATTCCCCGGGGTGCCATTAGTGGTTTTGTGGGCAAGTGGTTTGACCGCAGTGGTTAGCGGGGTTACA
ATCAGCCAAGTTATTACACCCTTATTTTACAGTCCAAAACCGCAGGGCGGCGTGTGGGGGCTGACGCGTG
CCCCCACTCCACAATTTCAAAAAAAAGAGTGGCCACTTGTCTTTGTTTATGGGCCCCATTGGCGTGGAGC
CCCGTTTAATTTTCGGGGGTGTTAGAGACAACCAGTGGAGTCCGCTGCTGTCGGCGTCCACTCTCTTTCC
CCTTGTTACAAATAGAGTGTAACAACATGGTTCACCTGTCTTGGTCCCTGCCTGGGACACATCTTAATAA
CCCCAGTATCATATTGCACTAGGATTATGTGTTGCCCATAGCCATAAATTCGTGTGAGATGGACATCCAG
TCTTTACGGCTTGTCCCCACCCCATGGATTTCTATTGTTAAAGATATTCAGAATGTTTCATTCCTACACT
AGTATTTATTGCCCAAGGGGTTTGTGAGGGTTATATTGGTGTCATAGCACAATGCCACCACTGAACCCCC
CGTCCAAATTTTATTCTGGGGGCGTCACCTGAAACCTTGTTTTCGAGCACCTCACATACACCTTACTGTT
CACAACTCAGCAGTTATTCTATTAGCTAAACGAAGGAGAATGAAGAAGCAGGCGAAGATTCAGGAGAGTT
CACTGCCCGCTCCTTGATCTTCAGCCACTGCCCTTGTGACTAAAATGGTTCACTACCCTCGTGGAATCCT
GACCCCATGTAAATAAAACCGTGACAGCTCATGGGGTGGGAGATATCGCTGTTCCTTAGGACCCTTTTAC
TAACCCTAATTCGATAGCATATGCTTCCCGTTGGGTAACATATGCTATTGAATTAGGGTTAGTCTGGATA
GTATATACTACTACCCGGGAAGCATATGCTACCCGTTTAGGGTTAACAAGGGGGCCTTATAAACACTATT
GCTAATGCCCTCTTGAGGGTCCGCTTATCGGTAGCTACACAGGCCCCTCTGATTGACGTTGGTGTAGCCT
CCCGTAGTCTTCCTGGGCCCCTGGGAGGTACATGTCGGCCGCAAAAGGATCTAGGTGAAGATCCTTTTTG
ATAATCTCATGACCAAAATCCCTTAACGTGAGTTTTCGTTCCACTGAGCGTCAGACCCCGTAGAAAAGAT
CAAAGGATCTTCTTGAGATCCTTTTTTTCTGCGCGTAATCTGCTGCTTGCAAACAAAAAAACCACCGCTA
CCAGCGGTGGTTTGTTTGCCGGATCAAGAGCTACCAACTCTTTTTCCGAAGGTAACTGGCTTCAGCAGAG
CGCAGATACCAAATACTGTTCTTCTAGTGTAGCCGTAGTTAGGCCACCACTTCAAGAACTCTGTAGCACC
GCCTACATACCTCGCTCTGCTAATCCTGTTACCAGTGGCTGCTGCCAGTGGCGATAAGTCGTGTCTTACC
GGGTTGGACTCAAGACGATAGTTACCGGATAAGGCGCAGCGGTCGGGCTGAACGGGGGGTTCGTGCACAC
AGCCCAGCTTGGAGCGAACGACCTACACCGAACTGAGATACCTACAGCGTGAGCTATGAGAAAGCGCCAC
GCTTCCCGAAGGGAGAAAGGCGGACAGGTATCCGGTAAGCGGCAGGGTCGGAACAGGAGAGCGCACGAGG
GAGCTTCCAGGGGGAAACGCCTGGTATCTTTATAGTCCTGTCGGGTTTCGCCACCTCTGACTTGAGCGTC
GATTTTTGTGATGCTCGTCAGGGGGGCGGAGCCTATGGAAAAACGCCAGCAACGCGGCCTTTTTACGGTT
CCTGGCCTTTTGCTGGCCTTTTGCTCACATGTTCTTTCCTGCGTTATCCCCTGATTCTGTGGATAACCGT
ATTACCGCCTTTGAGTGAGCTGATACCGCTCGCCGCAGCCGAACGACCGAGCGCAGCGAGTCAGTGAGCG
AGGAAGCGGAAGAGCGCCCAATACGCAAACCGCCTCTCCCCGCGCGTTGGCCGATTCATTAATGCAACTA
TGGTTGGCGCGTTGTAAACGTTAATATTTTGTTAAAATTCGCGTTAAATTTTTGTTAAATCAGCTCATTT
TTTAACCAATAGACCGAAATCGGCAAAATCCCTTATAAATCAAAAGAATAGCCCGAGATAGAGT
[37 nt withheld, positions 11055-11091]
AAAGAACGTGGACTCCAACGTCAAAGG
[141 nt withheld, positions 11119-11259]
G
[46 nt withheld, positions 11261-11306]
A
[76 nt withheld, positions 11308-11383]
CCGATCTTCAATATTGGCCATTAGCCATATTATTCATTGGTTATATAGCATAAATCAATATTGGCTATTG
GCCATTGCATACGTTGTATCTATATCATAATATGTACATTTATATTGGCTCATGTCCAATATGACCGCCA
TGTT
