>Addgene plasmid #20660 | pWZL Neo Myr Flag TYK2 | addgene partial sequence | sequence record 26487 | 20660 with pWZL-Fwd
CTCCTTCTCTAGGCGCCGGCCGGATCCAGAATTCGCCACCATGGGGTCTTCAAAATCTAAACCAAAGGAC
CCCAGCCAGCGCCGGCGCAGGATCCGAGGTTACCTTGACTACAAAGACGATGACGACAAGCAATTGACAA
GTTTGTACAAAAAAGTTGGCATGCCTCTGCGCCACTGGGGGATGGCCAGGGGCAGTAAGCCCGTTGGGGA
TGGAGCCCAGCCCATGGCTGCCATGGGAGGCCTGAAGGTGCTTCTGCACTGGGCTGGTCCAGGCGGCGGG
GAGCCCTGGGTCACTTTCAGTGAGTCATCGCTGACAGCTGAGGAAGTCTGCATCCACATTGCACATAAAG
TTGGTATCACTCCTCCTTGCTTCAATCTCTTTGCCCTCTTCGATGCTCAGGCCCAAGTCTGGTTGCCCCC
AAACCACATCCTAGAGATCCCCAGAGATGCAAGCCTGATGCTATATTTCCGCATAAGGTTTTATTTCCGG
AACTGGCATGGCATGAATCCTCGGGAACCGGCTGTGTACCGTTGTGGGCCCCCAGGAACCGAGGCATCCT
CAGATCAGACAGCACAGGGGATGCAACTCCTGGACCCAGCCTCATTTGAGTACCTCTTTGAGCAGGGCAA
GCATGAGTTTGTGAATGACGTGGCATCACTGTGGGAGCTGTCGACCGAGGA
